>Addgene plasmid #158141 | pCTCON2-Aga1p | addgene full sequence | sequence record 319617 | Addgene NGS Result
CGGATTAGAAGCCGCCGAGCGGGTGACAGCCCTCCGAAGGAAGACTCTCCTCCGTGCGTCCTCGTCTTCA
CCGGTCGCGTTCCTGAAACGCAGATGTGCCTCGCGCCGCACTGCTCCGAACAATAAAGATTCTACAATAC
TAGCTTTTATGGTTATGAAGAGGAAAAATTGGCAGTAACCTGGCCCCACAAACCTTCAAATGAACGAATC
AAATTAACAACCATAGGATGATAATGCGATTAGTTTTTTAGCCTTATTTCTGGGGTAATTAATCAGCGAA
GCGATGATTTTTGATCTATTAACAGATATATAAATGCAAAAACTGCATAACCACTTTAACTAATACTTTC
AACATTTTCGGTTTGTATTACTTCTTATTCAAATGTAATAAAAGTATCAACAAAAAATTGTTAATATACC
TCTATACTTTAACGTCAAGGAGAAAAAACCCCGGATCGAATTCCCTACTTCATACATTTTCAATTAAGAT
GCAGTTACTTCGCTGTTTTTCAATATTTTCTGTTATTGCTTCAGTTTTAGCACAGGAACTGACAACTATA
TGCGAGCAAATCCCCTCACCAACTTTAGAATCGACGCCGTACTCTTTGTCAACGACTACTATTTTGGCCA
ACGGGAAGGCAATGCAAGGAGTTTTTGAATATTACAAATCAGTAACGTTTGTCAGTAATTGCGGTTCTCA
CCCCTCAACAACTAGCAAAGGCAGCCCCATAAACACACAGTATGTTTTTAAGGACAATAGCTCGACGATT
GAAGGTAGATACCCATACGACGTTCCAGACTACGCTCTGCAGGCTAGTGGTGGAGGAGGCTCTGGTGGAG
GCGGTAGCGGAGGCGGAGGGTCGGCTAGCTGCGGTGGCGGCGGTACTAGCAAAATTTCTCATTTTTTGAA
AATGGAATCTTTGAATTTTATTAGAGCTCATACTCCATATATTAATATTTACAATTGTGAACCAGCTAAT
CCATCTGAAAAAAATTCTCCATCTACTCAATATTGTTATTCTATTCAATCTTCCCAGGTCGACTGCGGGG
GCGGATCCGAACAAAAGCTTATTTCTGAAGAGGACTTGTAATAGCTCGAGATCTGATAACAACAGTGTAG
ATGTAACAAAATCGACTTTGTTCCCACTGTACTTTTAGCTCGTACAAAATACAATATACTTTTCATTTCT
CCGTAAACAACATGTTTTCCCATGTAATATCCTTTTCTATTTTTCGTTCCGTTACCAACTTTACACATAC
TTTATATAGCTATTCACTTCTATACACTAAAAAACTAAGACAATTTTAATTTTGCTGCCTGCCATATTTC
AATTTGTTATAAATTCCTATAATTTATCCTATTAGTAGCTAAAAAAAGATGAATGTGAATCGAATCCTAA
GAGAATTGAGCTCCAATTCGCCCTATAGTGAGTCGTATTACAATTCACTGGCCGTCGTTTTACAACGTCG
TGACTGGGAAAACCCTGGCGTTACCCAACTTAATCGCCTTGCAGCACATCCCCCTTTCGCCAGCTGGCGT
AATAGCGAAGAGGCCCGCACCGATCGCCTTTCCCAACAGTTGCGCAGCCTGAATGGCGAATGG
[124 nt withheld, positions 1604-1727]
C
[91 nt withheld, positions 1729-1819]
A
[49 nt withheld, positions 1821-1869]
CCTTTGACGTTGGAGTCCACGTTCTTT
[37 nt withheld, positions 1897-1933]
ACCCTATCTCGGTCTATTCTTTTGATTTATAAGGGATTTTGCCGATTTCGGCCTATTGGTTAAAAAATGA
GCTGATTTAACAAAAATTTAACGCGAATTTTAACAAAATATTAACGCTTACAATTTCCTGATGCGGTATT
TTCTCCTTACGCATCTGTGCGGTATTTCACACCGCATAGATCGGCAAGTGCACAAACAATACTTAAATAA
ATACTACTCAGTAATAACCTATTTCTTAGCATTTTTGACGAAATTTGCTATTTTGTTAGAGTCTTTTACA
CCATTTGTCTCCACACCTCCGCTTACATCAACACCAATAACGCCATTTAATCTAAGCGCATCACCAACAT
TTTCTGGCGTCAGTCCACCAGCTAACATAAAATGTAAGCTTTCGGGGCTCTCTTGCCTTCCAACCCAGTC
AGAAATCGAGTTCCAATCCAAAAGTTCACCTGTCCCACCTGCTTCTGAATCAAACAAGGGAATAAACGAA
TGAGGTTTCTGTGAAGCTGCACTGAGTAGTATGTTGCAGTCTTTTGGAAATACGAGTCTTTTAATAACTG
GCAAACCGAGGAACTCTTGGTATTCTTGCCACGACTCATCTCCATGCAGTTGGACGATATCAATGCCGTA
ATCATTGACCAGAGCCAAAACATCCTCCTTAGGTTGATTACGAAACACGCCAACCAAGTATTTCGGAGTG
CCTGAACTATTTTTATATGCTTTTACAAGACTTGAAATTTTCCTTGCAATAACCGGGTCAATTGTTCTCT
TTCTATTGGGCACACATATAATACCCAGCAAGTCAGCATCGGAATCTAGAGCACATTCTGCGGCCTCTGT
GCTCTGCAAGCCGCAAACTTTCACCAATGGACCAGAACTACCTGTGAAATTAATAACAGACATACTCCAA
GCTGCCTTTGTGTGCTTAATCACGTATACTCACGTGCTCAATAGTCACCAATGCCCTCCCTCTTGGCCCT
CTCCTTTTCTTTTTTCGACCGAATTAATTCTTAATCGGCAAAAAAAGAAAAGCTCCGGATCAAGATTGTA
CGTAAGGTGACAAGCTATTTTTCAATAAAGAATATCTTCCACTACTGCCATCTGGCGTCATAACTGCAAA
GTACACATATATTACGATGCTGTTCTATTAAATGCTTCCTATATTATATATATAGTAATGTCGTGATCTA
TGGTGCACTCTCAGTACAATCTGCTCTGATGCCGCATAGTTAAGCCAGCCCCGACACCCGCCAACACCCG
CTGACGCGCCCTGACGGGCTTGTCTGCTCCCGGCATCCGCTTACAGACAAGCTGTGACCGTCTCCGGGAG
CTGCATGTGTCAGAGGTTTTCACCGTCATCACCGAAACGCGCGAGACGAAAGGGCCTCGTGATACGCCTA
TTTTTATAGGTTAATGTCATGATAATAATGGTTTCTTAGACGGATCGCTTGCCTGTAACTTACACGCGCC
TCGTATCTTTTAATGATGGAATAATTTGGGAATTTACTCTGTGTTTATTTATTTTTATGTTTTGTATTTG
GATTTTAGAAAGTAAATAAAGAAGGTAGAAGAGTTACGGAATGAAGAAAAAAAAATAAACAAAGGTTTAA
AAAATTTCAACAAAAAGCGTACTTTACATATATATTTATTAGACAAGAAAAGCAGATTAAATAGATATAC
ATTCGATTAACGATAAGTAAAATGTAAAATCACAGGATTTTCGTGTGTGGTCTTCTACACAGACAAGATG
AAACAATTCGGCATTAATACCTGAGAGCAGGAAGAGCAAGATAAAAGGTAGTATTTGTTGGCGATCCCCC
TAGAGTCTTTTACATCTTCGGAAAACAAAAACTATTTTTTCTTTAATTTCTTTTTTTACTTTCTATTTTT
AATTTATATATTTATATTAAAAAATTTAAATTATAATTATTTTTATAGCACGTGATGAAAAGGACCCAGG
TGGCACTTTTCGGGGAAATGTGCGCGGAACCCCTATTTGTTTATTTTTCTAAATACATTCAAATATGTAT
CCGCTCATGAGACAATAACCCTGATAAATGCTTCAATAATATTGAAAAAGGAAGAGTATGAGTATTCAAC
ATTTCCGTGTCGCCCTTATTCCCTTTTTTGCGGCATTTTGCCTTCCTGTTTTTGCTCACCCAGAAACGCT
GGTGAAAGTAAAAGATGCTGAAGATCAGTTGGGTGCACGAGTGGGTTACATCGAACTGGATCTCAACAGC
GGTAAGATCCTTGAGAGTTTTCGCCCCGAAGAACGTTTTCCAATGATGAGCACTTTTAAAGTTCTGCTAT
GTGGCGCGGTATTATCCCGTATTGACGCCGGGCAAGAGCAACTCGGTCGCCGCATACACTATTCTCAGAA
TGACTTGGTTGAGTACTCACCAGTCACAGAAAAGCATCTTACGGATGGCATGACAGTAAGAGAATTATGC
AGTGCTGCCATAACCATGAGTGATAACACTGCGGCCAACTTACTTCTGACAACGATCGGAGGACCGAAGG
AGCTAACCGCTTTTTTGCACAACATGGGGGATCATGTAACTCGCCTTGATCGTTGGGAACCGGAGCTGAA
TGAAGCCATACCAAACGACGAGCGTGACACCACGATGCCTGTAGCAATGGCAACAACGTTGCGCAAACTA
TTAACTGGCGAACTACTTACTCTAGCTTCCCGGCAACAATTAATAGACTGGATGGAGGCGGATAAAGTTG
CAGGACCACTTCTGCGCTCGGCCCTTCCGGCTGGCTGGTTTATTGCTGATAAATCTGGAGCCGGTGAGCG
TGGGTCTCGCGGTATCATTGCAGCACTGGGGCCAGATGGTAAGCCCTCCCGTATCGTAGTTATCTACACG
ACGGGGAGTCAGGCAACTATGGATGAACGAAATAGACAGATCGCTGAGATAGGTGCCTCACTGATTAAGC
ATTGGTAACTGTCAGACCAAGTTTACTCATATATACTTTAGATTGATTTAAAACTTCATTTTTAATTTAA
AAGGATCTAGGTGAAGATCCTTTTTGATAATCTCATGACCAAAATCCCTTAACGTGAGTTTTCGTTCCAC
TGAGCGTCAGACCCCGTAGAAAAGATCAAAGGATCTTCTTGAGATCCTTTTTTTCTGCGCGTAATCTGCT
GCTTGCAAACAAAAAAACCACCGCTACCAGCGGTGGTTTGTTTGCCGGATCAAGAGCTACCAACTCTTTT
TCCGAAGGTAACTGGCTTCAGCAGAGCGCAGATACCAAATACTGTTCTTCTAGTGTAGCCGTAGTTAGGC
CACCACTTCAAGAACTCTGTAGCACCGCCTACATACCTCGCTCTGCTAATCCTGTTACCAGTGGCTGCTG
CCAGTGGCGATAAGTCGTGTCTTACCGGGTTGGACTCAAGACGATAGTTACCGGATAAGGCGCAGCGGTC
GGGCTGAACGGGGGGTTCGTGCACACAGCCCAGCTTGGAGCGAACGACCTACACCGAACTGAGATACCTA
CAGCGTGAGCTATGAGAAAGCGCCACGCTTCCCGAAGGGAGAAAGGCGGACAGGTATCCGGTAAGCGGCA
GGGTCGGAACAGGAGAGCGCACGAGGGAGCTTCCAGGGGGAAACGCCTGGTATCTTTATAGTCCTGTCGG
GTTTCGCCACCTCTGACTTGAGCGTCGATTTTTGTGATGCTCGTCAGGGGGGCGGAGCCTATGGAAAAAC
GCCAGCAACGCGGCCTTTTTACGGTTCCTGGCCTTTTGCTGGCCTTTTGCTCACATGTTCTTTCCTGCGT
TATCCCCTGATTCTGTGGATAACCGTATTACCGCCTTTGAGTGAGCTGATACCGCTCGCCGCAGCCGAAC
GACCGAGCGCAGCGAGTCAGTGAGCGAGGAAGCGGAAGAGCGCCCAATACGCAAACCGCCTCTCCCCGCG
CGTTGGCCGATTCATTAATGCAGCTGGCACGACAGGTTTCCCGACTGGAAAGCGGGCAGTGAGCGCAACG
CAATTAATGTGAGTTAGCTCACTCATTAGGCACCCCAGGCTTTACACTTTATGCTTCCGGCTCGTATGTT
GTGTGGAATTGTGAGCGGATAACAATTTCACACAGGAAACAGCTATGACCATGATTACGCCAAGCTCGAA
ATTAACCCTCACTAAAGGGAACAAAAGCTGGGTACCTTAACTGAAAATTACATTGCAAGCAACTGCCATG
ATGGCGAAGACCAACTTTCCTAATGGCAAACGCGTTTGCGATCCACTGCCCATATATTGGCTAATTGTTA
CCATTGATGAAGTTTGGTATTGTATGGAGGTTGAAGTAGTGGAAACTTCTGTAGTGGTAACAGATGTTTG
TAGAGAAGAGGGAGCAGATGATGATGAGAGGAAAATAGAAGATACCGTCGGAGTCAATGATGAAGATTCA
ATAGTCGATTCCACAGAGGTAGATGGTGTAGAGATAGATGTTGCGGAAAGTGATGATGTAGAGGCAGATA
TTGTAGCAATAGCTGTGGAAGAAGTGGGTTGTAAAATCTCTGATGTTGAAGAAATTTGAAGTGTGGTAAC
TGGTGACTGTTCGACACTTAGTGATGATACAGAACTGAATAGCAAAATAGTACTGTCAGAGGATAATGTA
GCAGACAAGGAGGAGGATGAAAGGACCGATGTCGATAATAAGTGTGATGATTGTTCTTGAGATTCTGAGT
CAATGCTTGATGTACTCGTGGCTTCACTTACACTAGTCGAAATGGTTGAGGTACCTGAAGATGTTACATG
ATACTTACCGGTAGCGTGCTTATTGAAATCTTCATCCGAAGTTGTCATTGAACTTACCCAACTCTTTGTG
GATGTGGTCTGCTGTGTTACAGAACTTGATGAAGCTGTTTGCACGGAAGAATACGAGTGTGACGTTTCAG
CACATGTGGAGCATGCATATGAGGATTCAACCGTTGAGGTGCTTACAGAAGTTGCGACGTTTTTAGTGGA
CATTTTTATAGAAGATGTAATCAAACTTGTTGTCTGCGAGGGCATGCAAGACTCGTGAGTGCAGACTGTA
GCGTCTGTTGTAACCGTTTCATGCATACTGGTTAATGTGCTAGTCTCAGATTCAGAGCTATAAGGACACC
ATGTCGTATACATTGTAGTGACTCCACTAACAGTGGTGAAATATGTAGACATGGAAAATGATGGGATAGT
AGTAGAAATTGAGGATTTGGTGATATATTCAGACGAACTTTGTGAACTAACAGTTGTTTCAACAGTTGAA
GAAGTCATAGAAGGAGTTGCAACATTTGACGAAGTCGAAGGGACGGAGTAAACAGGTGTGGATGGGCTGT
ATAATGACACAGACGTTGATGAAGATGCTATAGAGGAGCCAAGGGATGAAGTTGAATCAGTAAAAGTAGA
GCTAATAGATGTTGAACTTGGAGAAGTGGAAGCCAAAGTTGGAGATGAAGAAGTCAAACTTGGGGATGTA
GATGTTGAATATGAAGAAGTGGAAGTGGAGCTTGCAGAAGTAGATTTAGAACTTGGAGATGTAGATGTTG
AACTTGATGAGGTAGATGTAGAGCTTGGAGATGTAGATGTCGAACTTGATGAGGTAGATGTAGAACTTTG
GGATGTAGATGTAGAACTTGAAGATGTGGATGTCAAACTTGAAGATGTGGATGTCGAACTTGGAGATGTA
GATGTCGAACTTGATGAGGTAGATGTCGAACTTGATGAGGTAGATGTCGAACTTGATGAGGTAGATGTAG
AGCTTGGAGATGTAGATGTAGAGCTTGGAGATGTAGATGTCGAACTTAGGGAGGTAGTAGTTGGATTGGA
CGATGTTGTACTCGAAAGTGTAGAGGTGACAGGTGAGATTATAGAGGCACTTGATGGTTCAATGGCGCTG
GATGATACCACGGTTGTAGTTCCTACTTCGGATAATGAGCTGATAGCGGTTGTGTGACAAGTAGGGCAAA
TATATGAAGTGAACTTGGAAGTCACAGATAAGGTGGTGGTTGGCAACGTCGATGACGAAGGACATGCCTC
ATGGGAGCAGACTTCTGTAGATAATGTCAAAGTACTAAATCTGGATAGGGTAGTAGCGTACGATATTGAA
GGACTTATTTCGGCAGCAGATGAAGTGGATACCGTCAATGGACACCAAGTCGTATACAATGTCGTAGTGC
CAGCTTGAACGATAGTGGATGTGGAGACTAGCGCGGGTGAAACTGTAGTTGTAACAACCCCATTTGCATC
GTTTGTCTTGGTTATCGTCACTAGAATCGTTTCTGGATCAGATGCCAAGGCAATATTAGTTAATCCCAAC
AATATTGTGAACAGGTAGGTAAAATGAGCGAAAGATAATGTCATTTATATTGAATTTTCAAAAATTCTTA
CTTTTTTTTTGGATGGACGCAAAGAAGTTTAATAATCATATTACATGGCATTACCACCATATACATATCC
ATATCTAATCTTACTTATATGTTGTGGAAATGTAAAGAGCCCCATTATCTTAGCCTAAAAAAACCTTCTC
TTTGGAACTTTCAGTAATACGCTTAACTGCTCATTGCTATATTGAAGTA
Features (pLannotate 1.2.2; 22 found; start..end, strand, type, name):
      1..442     +  promoter       GAL1 promoter: S. cerevisiae GAL1; inducible promoter, regulated by Gal4
    489..749     +  CDS            AGA2: AGA2_YEAST - Experimental evidence at protein level: Swiss-Prot protein existence level 1. Receptor binding subunit of the a-agglutinin heterodimer. S.cerevisiae a and alpha cells express the complementary cell surface glycoproteins a-agglutinin and alpha-agglutinin, respectively, which interact with one another to promote cellular aggregation during mating. From Saccharomyces cerevisiae (strain ATCC 204508 / S288c) (Baker's yeast).
    891..1031    +  CDS            MS4A1 (fragment): CD20_HUMAN - Also known as CD20. Experimental evidence at protein level: Swiss-Prot protein existence level 1. B-lymphocyte-specific membrane protein that plays a role in the regulation of cellular calcium influx necessary for the development, differentiation, and activation of B-lymphocytes (PubMed:3925015, PubMed:7684739, PubMed:12920111). Functions as a store-operated calcium (SOC) channel component promoting calcium influx after activation by the B-cell receptor/BCR (PubMed:7684739, PubMed:12920111, PubMed:18474602). From Homo sapiens (Human).
   1062..1088    +  CDS            Myc (fragment): Myc (human c-Myc proto-oncogene) epitope tag
   1422..1440    -  promoter       T7 promoter: promoter for bacteriophage T7 RNA polymerase
   1443..1600    +  CDS            lacZα (fragment): LacZα fragment of β-galactosidase; lacZ fragment
   1604..2032    +  rep_origin     f1 ori (sequence partly withheld): f1 bacteriophage origin of replication; arrow indicates direction of (+) strand synthesis
   2060..2111    -  misc_feature   bom (fragment): basis of mobility region from pBR322
   2162..2836    -  CDS            TRP1: phosphoribosylanthranilate isomerase, required for tryptophan biosynthesis; S. cerevisiae TRP1; yeast auxotrophic marker
   2837..2984    -  promoter       TRP1 promoter: S. cerevisiae TRP1
   3122..3171    -  misc_feature   bom (fragment): basis of mobility region from pBR322
   3273..3308    -  CDS            rop (fragment): Rop protein, which maintains plasmids at low copy number; rop
   3376..3879    -  misc_feature   CEN/ARS: S. cerevisiae CEN6 centromere fused to an autonomously replicating sequence
   3916..4020    +  promoter       AmpR promoter: bla
   4021..4881    +  CDS            AmpR: β-lactamase; bla; confers resistance to ampicillin, carbenicillin, and related antibiotics
   5052..5640    +  rep_origin     ori: high-copy-number ColE1/pMB1/pBR322/pUC origin of replication
   5823..5915    +  CDS            lacI (fragment): lac repressor; lacI; The lac repressor binds to the lac operator to inhibit transcription in E. coli. This inhibition can be relieved by adding lactose or isopropyl-β-D-thiogalactopyranoside (IPTG).
   5928..5949    +  protein_bind   CAP binding site: CAP binding activates transcription in the presence of cAMP. E. coli catabolite activator protein
   5964..5994    +  promoter       lac promoter: promoter for the E. coli lac operon
   6002..6018    +  protein_bind   lac operator: The lac repressor binds to the lac operator to inhibit transcription in E. coli. This inhibition can be relieved by adding lactose or isopropyl-β-D-thiogalactopyranoside (IPTG). lac repressor encoded by lacI
   6063..6081    +  promoter       T3 promoter: promoter for bacteriophage T3 RNA polymerase
   6103..8277    -  CDS            AGA1: AGA1_YEAST - Experimental evidence at protein level: Swiss-Prot protein existence level 1. Cell wall anchoring subunit of the a-agglutinin heterodimer. S.cerevisiae a and alpha cells express the complementary cell surface glycoproteins a-agglutinin and alpha-agglutinin, respectively, which interact with one another to promote cellular aggregation during mating. From Saccharomyces cerevisiae (strain ATCC 204508 / S288c) (Baker's yeast).
