[The description below was written by a language model from this plasmid's Addgene catalogue record and pLannotate feature annotations shown in this document.]
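Description:
pCTCON2-Aga1p is a yeast expression plasmid built on the pCTCON2 surface-display backbone, into which the Saccharomyces cerevisiae AGA1 open reading frame (about 2.2 kb) was inserted by Gibson assembly. It is an E. coli/yeast shuttle vector. In bacteria it replicates from a ColE1/pUC-type origin and is selected with ampicillin through the β-lactamase gene. In yeast it is maintained as a centromeric plasmid by a CEN/ARS element and selected by tryptophan prototrophy through TRP1 and its native promoter. An f1 origin and remnants of a lacZα/lac promoter region with flanking T3 and T7 promoters are carried over from the parental cloning vector.

The catalogue lists GAL10 as the promoter for Aga1p. The feature table does not annotate a GAL10 promoter separately, but AGA1 lies on the reverse strand just upstream of the annotated GAL1 promoter across the circular junction. This layout is consistent with a divergent, galactose-inducible GAL1-GAL10 arrangement. In the forward direction, the GAL1 promoter drives the display cassette of the backbone: AGA2 followed by a fragment annotated as human CD20 (MS4A1) and a partial Myc epitope tag. The catalogue entry does not mention this second cassette.

Aga1p is the cell wall anchoring subunit of a-agglutinin and Aga2p is the receptor-binding subunit that pairs with it, so the plasmid appears to supply both display components from one episome. The depositor notes an I682T difference in the Aga1p ORF that is not thought to affect function. The associated publication concerns reporter architectures for measuring noncanonical amino acid incorporation in yeast. The sequenced record (8,492 nt) is slightly shorter than the stated total size of 8,499 bp.
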