Addgene plasmid #158141: pCTCON2-Aga1p
Purpose: Expresses Aga1p in yeast
Depositing lab: James Van Deventer. Depositing organization: Tufts University. Publication: Reporter system architecture affects measurements of noncanonical amino acid incorporation efficiency and fidelity. Potts KA, Stieglitz JT, Lei M, Van Deventer JA. Mol Syst Des Eng. 2020 Feb 1;5(2):573-588. doi: 10.1039/c9me00107g. Epub 2020 Jan 23. PubMed 33791108.
Backbone
  Vector backbone: pCTCON2
  Backbone size w/o insert (bp): 6314
  Total vector size (bp): 8499
  Vector type: Yeast Expression
  Selectable markers: TRP1
Growth in bacteria
  Bacterial resistance: Ampicillin, 100 μg/mL
  Growth temperature: 37°C
  Growth strain: DH5alpha
  Copy number: Low Copy
Gene/Insert
  Gene/Insert name: Aga1p
  Insert size (bp): 2178
  Promoter: GAL10
  Cloning method: Gibson Cloning
  Sequencing primers: 5′ CTTCCGGCTCCTATGTTGTGTGGAA; 3′ CCTCTTCATAACCATAAAAGCTAG
Resource information
  A portion of this plasmid was derived from a plasmid made by: The Aga1p gene was amplified from YIP sHRPa-Aga1p. This was a gift to our lab from Alice Ting (Addgene plasmid #73151)
Terms and licenses: Academic/Nonprofit Terms; Industry Terms: Not Available to Industry
Depositor comments: The Aga1p ORF contains an I682T difference compared to the ancestral gene. The depositing lab does not believe this to be of functional concern.
How to cite: pCTCON2-Aga1p was a gift from James Van Deventer (Addgene plasmid # 158141 ; http://n2t.net/addgene:158141 ; RRID:Addgene_158141)
